Addgene plasmid #245947: XAC1 S3E
Purpose: Expressing non-actin binding form of XAC1 (phosphomimetic)
Depositing lab: James Bamburg. Depositing organization: Colorado State University, Fort Collins. Publication: ADF/cofilin controls cell polarity during fibroblast migration. Dawe HR, Minamide LS, Bamburg JR, Cramer LP. Curr Biol. 2003 Feb 4;13(3):252-7. doi: 10.1016/s0960-9822(03)00040-x. PubMed 12573223.
Backbone
  Vector backbone: pcDNA3.1
  Backbone manufacturer: Unknown
  Backbone size w/o insert (bp): 5428
  Vector type: Frog Expression
  Selectable markers: Neomycin (select with G418)
Growth in bacteria
  Bacterial resistance: Ampicillin, 100 μg/mL
  Growth temperature: 37°C
  Growth strain: DH5alpha
  Copy number: High Copy
Gene/Insert
  Gene/Insert name: cofilin 1 (cfl1) (alt name: XAC1)
  Species: X. laevis (frog)
  Mutation: S3E
  Entrez Gene: cfl1.L (a.k.a. XELAEV_18022280mg, cfl1, cfl1-a, cfl1-b, cofilin-1, xac1, xac2)
  Promoter: CMV
  Cloning method: Restriction Enzyme; 5′ cloning site Unspecified (unknown if destroyed)
Terms and licenses: Academic/Nonprofit Terms; Industry Terms: Not Available to Industry
Depositor comments: Xenopus ADF/cofilins also are not targeted by shRNAs used here and can be expressed as active cofilin in mammalaian cells.
How to cite: XAC1 S3E was a gift from James Bamburg (Addgene plasmid # 245947 ; http://n2t.net/addgene:245947 ; RRID:Addgene_245947)
