[The description below was written by a language model from this plasmid's Addgene catalogue record and pLannotate feature annotations shown in this document.]
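Description:
XAC1 S3E is a CMV-driven expression plasmid carrying Xenopus laevis cofilin 1 (cfl1, also called XAC1) with a serine-to-glutamate substitution at residue 3. This change mimics the phosphorylated state of the regulatory serine, giving a form of the protein that does not bind actin. The record lists the backbone as pcDNA3.1. The sequenced plasmid is 5,561 nt, only slightly larger than the stated 5,428 bp backbone size despite carrying the insert. The arrangement of its marker cassettes also departs from the usual pcDNA3.1 layout, so the backbone may be a variant.

In the annotated sequence, the CMV immediate-early enhancer and promoter are followed by a T7 promoter. Next comes the cfl1-a coding sequence, which spans the numbering origin of the circular record, and then the bovine growth hormone polyadenylation signal. No epitope tag or fluorescent reporter is annotated. Propagation in E. coli relies on a high-copy ColE1/pUC-type origin and the β-lactamase gene for ampicillin selection, and an f1 origin is also present. An SV40 early promoter drives the Tn5 NeoR/KanR gene for G418 selection of transfected cells, ending in an HSV TK polyadenylation signal. The short ble, HIV-1 LTR, SV40 promoter and bGH fragments in the table are partial matches and are probably not functional parts.

Although catalogued as a frog expression vector, the depositor notes that Xenopus ADF/cofilins are not targeted by the shRNAs used in their work and can be expressed in mammalian cells. This construct therefore provides an inactive, phosphomimetic counterpart to active cofilin. It suits studies of actin dynamics, cell polarity and migration.
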