Features (pLannotate 1.2.2; 17 found; start..end, strand, type, name):
    156..380     +  polyA_signal   bGH poly(A) signal: bovine growth hormone polyadenylation signal
    384..402     +  promoter       SV40 promoter (fragment): SV40 enhancer and early promoter
    512..1100    -  rep_origin     ori: high-copy-number ColE1/pMB1/pBR322/pUC origin of replication
   1322..1338    +  polyA_signal   bGH poly(A) signal (fragment): bovine growth hormone polyadenylation signal
   1429..1476    -  polyA_signal   HSV TK poly(A) signal: herpes simplex virus thymidine kinase polyadenylation signal (Cole and Stacy, 1985)
   1535..1687    -  CDS            ble (fragment): BLE_KLEPN - Experimental evidence at protein level: Swiss-Prot protein existence level 1. Binding protein with a strong affinity to the bleomycin family of antibiotics. Binds to CL990; an antimitotic-antibiotic compound. From Klebsiella pneumoniae.
   1708..2502    -  CDS            NeoR/KanR: aminoglycoside phosphotransferase from Tn5; aph(3')-II (or nptII); confers resistance to neomycin, kanamycin, and G418 (Geneticin®)
   2537..2894    -  promoter       SV40 promoter: SV40 enhancer and early promoter
   2896..2913    -  promoter       AmpR promoter (fragment): bla
   2954..3814    -  CDS            AmpR: β-lactamase; bla; confers resistance to ampicillin, carbenicillin, and related antibiotics
   3815..3919    -  promoter       AmpR promoter: bla
   3946..4374    +  rep_origin     f1 ori (sequence partly withheld): f1 bacteriophage origin of replication; arrow indicates direction of (+) strand synthesis
   4413..4792    +  enhancer       CMV enhancer: human cytomegalovirus immediate early enhancer
   4793..4996    +  promoter       CMV promoter: human cytomegalovirus (CMV) immediate early promoter
   4992..5025    +  LTR            5' LTR (truncated) (fragment): truncated 5' long terminal repeat (LTR) from HIV-1
   5041..5059    +  promoter       T7 promoter: promoter for bacteriophage T7 RNA polymerase
   5125..67      +  CDS            cfl1-a (across the origin): COF1A_XENLA - Experimental evidence at protein level: Swiss-Prot protein existence level 1. May play a role in the regulation of cell morphology and cytoskeletal organization (By similarity). Binds to F-actin and exhibits pH-sensitive F-actin depolymerizing activity. Required for formation of the cleavage furrow during cytokinesis. From Xenopus laevis (African clawed frog).
>Addgene plasmid #245947 | XAC1 S3E | addgene full sequence | sequence record 490271 | Addgene NGS Result
CTGTAACCTTGCGGATAAACTAGGGGGCAACACTGTAGTTTCCCTTGAAGGCAAATCCGTGAGAAGTTGA
GATCTCATCGAATTCTGCAGATATCCAGCACAGTGGCGGCCGCTCGAGTCTAGAGGGCCCGTTTAAACCC
GCTGATCAGCCTCGACTGTGCCTTCTAGTTGCCAGCCATCTGTTGTTTGCCCCTCCCCCGTGCCTTCCTT
GACCCTGGAAGGTGCCACTCCCACTGTCCTTTCCTAATAAAATGAGGAAATTGCATCGCATTGTCTGAGT
AGGTGTCATTCTATTCTGGGGGGTGGGGTGGGGCAGGACAGCAAGGGGGAGGATTGGGAAGACAATAGCA
GGCATGCTGGGGATGCGGTGGGCTCTATGGCTTCTGAGGCGGAAAGAACCAGTGGCGGTAATACGGTTAT
CCACAGAATCAGGGGATAACGCAGGAAAGAACATGTGAGCAAAAGGCCAGCAAAAGGCCAGGAACCGTAA
AAAGGCCGCGTTGCTGGCGTTTTTCCATAGGCTCCGCCCCCCTGACGAGCATCACAAAAATCGACGCTCA
AGTCAGAGGTGGCGAAACCCGACAGGACTATAAAGATACCAGGCGTTTCCCCCTGGAAGCTCCCTCGTGC
GCTCTCCTGTTCCGACCCTGCCGCTTACCGGATACCTGTCCGCCTTTCTCCCTTCGGGAAGCGTGGCGCT
TTCTCATAGCTCACGCTGTAGGTATCTCAGTTCGGTGTAGGTCGTTCGCTCCAAGCTGGGCTGTGTGCAC
GAACCCCCCGTTCAGCCCGACCGCTGCGCCTTATCCGGTAACTATCGTCTTGAGTCCAACCCGGTAAGAC
ACGACTTATCGCCACTGGCAGCAGCCACTGGTAACAGGATTAGCAGAGCGAGGTATGTAGGCGGTGCTAC
AGAGTTCTTGAAGTGGTGGCCTAACTACGGCTACACTAGAAGAACAGTATTTGGTATCTGCGCTCTGCTG
AAGCCAGTTACCTTCGGAAAAAGAGTTGGTAGCTCTTGATCCGGCAAACAAACCACCGCTGGTAGCGGTG
GTTTTTTTGTTTGCAAGCAGCAGATTACGCGCAGAAAAAAAGGATCTCAAGAAGATCCTTTGATCTTTTC
TACGGGGTCTGACGCTCAGTGGAACGAAAACTCACGTTAAGGGATTTTGGTCATGAGATTATCAAAAAGG
ATCTTCACCTAGATCCTTTTAAATTAAAAATGAAGTTTTAAATCAATCTAAAGTATATATGAGTAACCTG
AGGCTATGGCAGGGCCTGCCGCCCCGACGTTGGCTGCGAGCCCTGGGCCTTCACCCGAACTTGGGGGGTG
GGGTGGGGAAAAGGAAGAAACGCGGGCGTATTGGCCCCAATGGGGTCTCGGTGGGGTATCGACAGAGTGC
CAGCCCTGGGACCGAACCCCGCGTTTATGAACAAACGACCCAACACCGTGCGTTTTATTCTGTCTTTTTA
TTGCCGTCATAGCGCGGGTTCCTTCCGGTATTGTCTCCTTCCGTGTTTCAGTTAGCCTCCCCCTAGGGTG
GGCGAAGAACTCCAGCATGAGATCCCCGCGCTGGAGGATCATCCAGCCGGCGTCCCGGAAAACGATTCCG
AAGCCCAACCTTTCATAGAAGGCGGCGGTGGAATCGAAATCTCGTGATGGCAGGTTGGGCGTCGCTTGGT
CGGTCATTTCGAACCCCAGAGTCCCGCTCAGAAGAACTCGTCAAGAAGGCGATAGAAGGCGATGCGCTGC
GAATCGGGAGCGGCGATACCGTAAAGCACGAGGAAGCGGTCAGCCCATTCGCCGCCAAGCTCTTCAGCAA
TATCACGGGTAGCCAACGCTATGTCCTGATAGCGGTCCGCCACACCCAGCCGGCCACAGTCGATGAATCC
AGAAAAGCGGCCATTTTCCACCATGATATTCGGCAAGCAGGCATCGCCATGGGTCACGACGAGATCCTCG
CCGTCGGGCATGCTCGCCTTGAGCCTGGCGAACAGTTCGGCTGGCGCGAGCCCCTGATGCTCTTCGTCCA
GATCATCCTGATCGACAAGACCGGCTTCCATCCGAGTACGTGCTCGCTCGATGCGATGTTTCGCTTGGTG
GTCGAATGGGCAGGTAGCCGGATCAAGCGTATGCAGCCGCCGCATTGCATCAGCCATGATGGATACTTTC
TCGGCAGGAGCAAGGTGAGATGACAGGAGATCCTGCCCCGGCACTTCGCCCAATAGCAGCCAGTCCCTTC
CCGCTTCAGTGACAACGTCGAGCACAGCTGCGCAAGGAACGCCCGTCGTGGCCAGCCACGATAGCCGCGC
TGCCTCGTCTTGCAGTTCATTCAGGGCACCGGACAGGTCGGTCTTGACAAAAAGAACCGGGCGCCCCTGC
GCTGACAGCCGGAACACGGCGGCATCAGAGCAGCCGATTGTCTGTTGTGCCCAGTCATAGCCGAATAGCC
TCTCCACCCAAGCGGCCGGAGAACCTGCGTGCAATCCATCTTGTTCAATCATGCGAAACGATCCTCATCC
TGTCTCTTGATCGATCTTTGCAAAAGCCTAGGCCTCCAAAAAAGCCTCCTCACTACTTCTGGAATAGCTC
AGAGGCCGAGGCGGCCTCGGCCTCTGCATAAATAAAAAAAATTAGTCAGCCATGGGGCGGAGAATGGGCG
GAACTGGGCGGAGTTAGGGGCGGGATGGGCGGAGTTAGGGGCGGGACTATGGTTGCTGACTAATTGAGAT
GCATGCTTTGCATACTTCTGCCTGCTGGGGAGCCTGGGGACTTTCCACACCTGGTTGCTGACTAATTGAG
ATGCATGCTTTGCATACTTCTGCCTGCTGGGGAGCCTGGGGACTTTCCACACCCTAACTGACACACATTC
CACAGCTGGTTCTTTCCGCCTCAGGACTCTTCCTTTTTCAATAAATCAATCTAAAGTATATATGAGTAAA
CTTGGTCTGACAGTTACCAATGCTTAATCAGTGAGGCACCTATCTCAGCGATCTGTCTATTTCGTTCATC
CATAGTTGCCTGACTCCCCGTCGTGTAGATAACTACGATACGGGAGGGCTTACCATCTGGCCCCAGTGCT
GCAATGATACCGCGAGACCCACGCTCACCGGCTCCAGATTTATCAGCAATAAACCAGCCAGCCGGAAGGG
CCGAGCGCAGAAGTGGTCCTGCAACTTTATCCGCCTCCATCCAGTCTATTAATTGTTGCCGGGAAGCTAG
AGTAAGTAGTTCGCCAGTTAATAGTTTGCGCAACGTTGTTGCCATTGCTACAGGCATCGTGGTGTCACGC
TCGTCGTTTGGTATGGCTTCATTCAGCTCCGGTTCCCAACGATCAAGGCGAGTTACATGATCCCCCATGT
TGTGCAAAAAAGCGGTTAGCTCCTTCGGTCCTCCGATCGTTGTCAGAAGTAAGTTGGCCGCAGTGTTATC
ACTCATGGTTATGGCAGCACTGCATAATTCTCTTACTGTCATGCCATCCGTAAGATGCTTTTCTGTGACT
GGTGAGTACTCAACCAAGTCATTCTGAGAATAGTGTATGCGGCGACCGAGTTGCTCTTGCCCGGCGTCAA
TACGGGATAATACCGCGCCACATAGCAGAACTTTAAAAGTGCTCATCATTGGAAAACGTTCTTCGGGGCG
AAAACTCTCAAGGATCTTACCGCTGTTGAGATCCAGTTCGATGTAACCCACTCGTGCACCCAACTGATCT
TCAGCATCTTTTACTTTCACCAGCGTTTCTGGGTGAGCAAAAACAGGAAGGCAAAATGCCGCAAAAAAGG
GAATAAGGGCGACACGGAAATGTTGAATACTCATACTCTTCCTTTTTCAATATTATTGAAGCATTTATCA
GGGTTATTGTCTCATGAGCGGATACATATTTGAATGTATTTAGAAAAATAAACAAATAGGGGTTCCGCGC
ACATTTCCCCGAAAAGTGCCACCTG
[124 nt withheld, positions 3946-4069]
C
[91 nt withheld, positions 4071-4161]
A
[49 nt withheld, positions 4163-4211]
CCTTTGACGTTGGAGTCCACGTTCTTT
[37 nt withheld, positions 4239-4275]
ACCCTATCTCGGTCTATTCTTTTGATTTATAAGGGATTTTGCCGATTTCGGCCTATTGGTTAAAAAATGA
GCTGATTTAACAAAAATTTAACGCGAATTTTAACAAAATATTAACGCTTACAATTTACGCGCGCGTTGAC
ATTGATTATTGACTAGTTATTAATAGTAATCAATTACGGGGTCATTAGTTCATAGCCCATATATGGAGTT
CCGCGTTACATAACTTACGGTAAATGGCCCGCCTGGCTGACCGCCCAACGACCCCCGCCCATTGACGTCA
ATAATGACGTATGTTCCCATAGTAACGCCAATAGGGACTTTCCATTGACGTCAATGGGTGGAGTATTTAC
GGTAAACTGCCCACTTGGCAGTACATCAAGTGTATCATATGCCAAGTACGCCCCCTATTGACGTCAATGA
CGGTAAATGGCCCGCCTGGCATTATGCCCAGTACATGACCTTATGGGACTTTCCTACTTGGCAGTACATC
TACGTATTAGTCATCGCTATTACCATGGTGATGCGGTTTTGGCAGTACATCAATGGGCGTGGATAGCGGT
TTGACTCACGGGGATTTCCAAGTCTCCACCCCATTGACGTCAATGGGAGTTTGTTTTGGCACCAAAATCA
ACGGGACTTTCCAAAATGTCGTAACAACTCCGCCCCATTGACGCAAATGGGCGGTAGGCGTGTACGGTGG
GAGGTCTATATAAGCAGAGCTCTCTGGCTAACTAGAGAACCCACTGCTTACTGGCTTATCGAAATTAATA
CGACTCACTATAGGGAGACCCAAGCTGGCTAGCGTTTAAACTTAAGCTTGGTACCGAGCTCGGATCCGCG
GCCGCCACCATGGCCGAAGGTGTGATGGTCTCCGATGATGTCATTAAAGTATTTAATGAAATGAAGGTGC
GCCATCAACTCTCCCCAGAAGACGCCAAAAAACGCAAGAAGGCAGTTGTCTTCTGTCTTAGCGACGACAA
GAAAACCATCATTTTGGAACCAGGAAAGGAGATCTTGCAAGGAGATATCGGTTGTAACGTTGAAGATCCC
TACAAGACCTTTGTGAAGATGCTGCCCCGGAATGACTGCCGTTATGCACTGTATGATGCACTCTACGAGA
CAAAGGAAACAAAGAAAGAGGATCTTGTTTTTGTGTTCTGGGCCCCTGAAGAAGCCTCACTTAAAAGTAA
AATGATCTACGCTAGCTCAAAAGATGCAATCAAGAAGAGATTACCAGGTATCAAACACGAGTGGCAAATA
AACACCTATGAAGATGTAAACGATCC
